>Addgene plasmid #23567 | pDONR223-ACVR1B | depositor partial sequence | sequence record 10758 | Author sequence
ATGGCGGAGTCGGCCGGAGCCTCCTCCTTCTTCCCCCTTGTTGTCCTCCTGCTCGCCGGCAGCGGCGGGT
CCGGGCCCCGGGGGGTCCAGGCTCTGCTGTGTGCGTGCACCAGCTGCCTCCAGGCCAACTACACGTGTGA
GACAGATGGGGCCTGCATGGTTTCCATTTTCAATCTGGATGGGATGGAGCACCATGTGCGCACCTGCATC
CCCAAAGTGGAGCTGGTCCCTGCCGGGAAGCCCTTCTACTGCCTGAGCTCGGAGGACCTGCGCAACACCC
ACTGCTGCTACACTGACTACTGCAACAGGATCGACTTGAGGGTGCCCAGTGGTCACCTCAAGGAGCCTGA
GCACCCGTCCATGTGGGGCCCGGTGGAGCTGGTAGGCATCATCGCCGGCCCGGTGTTCCTCCTGTTCCTC
ATCATCATCATTGTTTTCCTTGTCATTAACTATCATCAGCGTGTCTATCACAACCGCCAGAGACTGGACA
TGGAAGATCCCTCATGTGAGATGTGTCTCTCCAAAGACAAGACGCTCCAGGATCTTGTCTACGATCTCTC
CACCTCAGGGTCTGGCTCAGGGTTACCCCTCTTTGTCCAGCGCACAGTGGCCCGAACCATCGTTTTACAA
GAGATTATTGGCAAGGGTCGGTTTGGGGAAGTATGGCGGGGCCGCTGGAGGGGTGGTGATGTGGCTGTGA
AAATATTCTCTTCTCGTGAAGAACGGTCTTGGTTCAGGGAAGCAGAGATATACCAGACGGTCATGCTGCG
CCATGAAAACATCCTTGGATTTATTGCTGCTGACAATAAAGATAATGGCACCTGGACACAGCTGTGGCTT
GTTTCTGACTATCATGAGCACGGGTCCCTGTTTGATTATCTGAACCGGTACACAGTGACAATTGAGGGGA
TGATTAAGCTGGCCTTGTCTGCTGCTAGTGGGCTGGCACACCTGCACATGGAGATCGTGGGCACCCAAGG
GAAGCCTGGAATTGCTCATCGAGACTTAAAGTCAAAGAACATTCTGGTGAAGAAAAATGGCATGTGTGCC
ATAGCAGACCTGGGCCTGGCTGTCCGTCATGATGCAGTCACTGACACCATTGACATTGCCCCGAATCAGA
GGGTGGGGACCAAACGATACATGGCCCCTGAAGTACTTGATGAAACCATTAATATGAAACACTTTGACTC
CTTTAAATGTGCTGATATTTATGCCCTCGGGCTTGTATATTGGGAGATTGCTCGAAGATGCAATTCTGGA
GGAGTCCATGAAGAATATCAGCTGCCATATTACGACTTAGTGCCCTCTGACCCTTCCATTGAGGAAATGC
GAAAGGTTGTATGTGATCAGAAGCTGCGTCCCAACATCCCCAACTGGTGGCAGAGTTATGAGGCACTGCG
GGTGATGGGGAAGATGATGCGAGAGTGTTGGTATGCCAACGGCGCAGCCCGCCTGACGGCCCTGCGCATC
AAGAAGACCCTCTCCCAGCTCAGCGTGCAGGAAGACGTGAAGATCTAA
