>Addgene plasmid #23567 | pDONR223-ACVR1B | addgene partial sequence | sequence record 29427 | 23567 with M13pUC-fwd
CCAATAATGATTTTATTTTGACTGATAGTGACCTGTTCGTTGCAACAAATTGATGAGCAATGCTTTTTTA
TAATGCCAACTTTGTACAAAAAAGTTGGCATGGCGGAGTCGGCCGGAGCCTCCTCCTTCTTCCCCCTTGT
TGTCCTCCTGCTCGCCGGCAGCGGCGGGTCCGGGCCCCGGGGGGTCCAGGCTCTGCTGTGTGCGTGCACC
AGCTGCCTCCAGGCCAACTACACGTGTGAGACAGATGGGGCCTGCATGGTTTCCATTTTCAATCTGGATG
GGATGGAGCACCATGTGCGCACCTGCATCCCCAAAGTGGAGCTGGTCCCTGCCGGGAAGCCCTTCTACTG
CCTGAGCTCGGAGGACCTGCGCAACACCCACTGCTGCTACACTGACTACTGCAACAGGATCGACTTGAGG
GTGCCCAGTGGTCACCTCAAGGAGCCTGAGCACCCGTCCATGTGGGGCCCGGTGGAGCTGGTAGGCATCA
TCGCCGGCCCGGTGTTCCTCCTGTTCCTCATCATCATCATTGTTTTCCTTGTCATTAACTATCATCAGCG
TGTCTATCACAACCGCCAGAGACTGGACATGGAAGATCCCTCATGTGAGATGTG
