[The description below was written by a language model from this plasmid's Addgene catalogue record.]
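Description:
pDONR223-ACVR1B is a Gateway entry clone built on the Invitrogen pDONR223 donor backbone (about 5 kb without insert). It carries the human ACVR1B open reading frame, a 1518 bp insert encoding activin A receptor type IB, also known as ALK4, ACTRIB, ACVRLK4 or SKR2. This protein is a type I serine/threonine kinase receptor of the TGF-β superfamily. The plasmid is maintained at high copy in standard E. coli cloning strains and is selected with spectinomycin. The record does not list the origin of replication or include a feature table. The insert was introduced by Gateway recombination, so it would be expected to sit between recombination (att) sites that allow transfer to other vectors. M13 forward and reverse primer sites flank the insert for sequence verification.

The ORF was deliberately cloned without a stop codon. After recombination into a destination vector, the reading frame can continue into a C-terminal epitope tag, with the stop codon supplied by that vector. No promoter for expression of the insert is recorded, and the depositors state that the plasmid should not be transfected directly. It serves as a shuttle source of the ACVR1B coding sequence. The depositors point to a companion set of lentiviral destination vectors (the pLX301 to pLX304 series), available separately, for expressing the ORF in mammalian cells. The clone belongs to a kit of ORF clones and is associated with a study of resistance to RAF inhibition through reactivation of the MAP kinase pathway. This suggests use in gain-of-function expression experiments, though the record does not describe a specific role for ACVR1B.
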