Addgene plasmid #23567: pDONR223-ACVR1B
Depositing lab: William Hahn & David Root. Depositing organization: Dana-Farber Cancer Institute. Publication: COT drives resistance to RAF inhibition through MAP kinase pathway reactivation. Johannessen CM, Boehm JS, Kim SY, Thomas SR, Wardwell L, Johnson LA, Emery CM, Stransky N, Cogdill AP, Barretina J, Caponigro G, Hieronymus H, Murray RR, Salehi-Ashtiani K, Hill DE, Vidal M, Zhao JJ, Yang X, Alkan O, Kim S, Harris JL, Wilson CJ, Myer VE, Finan PM, Root DE, Roberts TM, Golub T, Flaherty KT, Dummer R, Weber BL, Sellers WR, Schlegel R, Wargo JA, Hahn WC, Garraway LA. Nature. 2010 Dec 16;468(7326):968-72. doi: 10.1038/nature09627 PubMed 21107320.
Backbone
  Vector backbone: pDONR223
  Backbone manufacturer: Invitrogen
  Backbone size w/o insert (bp): 5005
  Vector type: Gateway Donor vector
Growth in bacteria
  Bacterial resistance: Spectinomycin, 50 μg/mL
  Growth temperature: 37°C
  Growth strain: DH5alpha
  Copy number: High Copy
Gene/Insert
  Gene/Insert name: ACVR1B (alt name: activin A receptor, type IB)
  Species: H. sapiens (human)
  Insert size (bp): 1518
  Entrez Gene: ACVR1B (a.k.a. ACTRIB, ACVRLK4, ALK4, SKR2)
  Cloning method: Gateway Cloning
  Sequencing primers: 5′ M13pUC-fwd; 3′ M13rev
Terms and licenses: Academic/Nonprofit Terms; Industry Terms: Not Available to Industry
Depositor comments: The ORF has no Stop codon. This design enables easy recombination into a destination vector to add an epitope tag of choice and Stop codon to the ORF. Do NOT use this plasmid directly for transfections. A set of 4 custom lentiviral vectors is available ( pLX301 (http://www.addgene.org/25895/) , pLX302 (http://www.addgene.org/25896/) , pLX303 (http://www.addgene.org/25897/) , pLX304 (http://www.addgene.org/25890/) ) to be used to express these ORFs in mammalian cells. These plasmids are not included in the kit and must be ordered separately.
How to cite: pDONR223-ACVR1B was a gift from William Hahn & David Root (Addgene plasmid # 23567 ; http://n2t.net/addgene:23567 ; RRID:Addgene_23567)
